>Addgene plasmid #210146 | pRH3015 | addgene full sequence | sequence record 415812 | Addgene NGS Result
GCTGCTTGGCGGTCGAGTTTATCATTATCAATACTGCCATTTCAAAGAATACGTAAATAATTAATAGTAG
TGATTTTCCTAACTTTATTTAGTCAAAAAATTAGCCTTTTAATTCTGCTGTAACCCGTACATGCCCAAAA
TAGGGGGCGGGTTACACAGAATATATAACATCGTAGGTGTCTGGGTGAACAGTTTATTCCTGGCATCCAC
TAAATATAATGGAGCCCGCTTTTTAAGCTGGCATCCAGAAAAAAAAAGAATCCCAGCACCAAAATATTGT
TTTCTTCACCAACCATCAGTTCATAGGTCCATTCTCTTAGCGCAACTACAGAGAACAGGGGCACAAACAG
GCAAAAAACGGGCACAACCTCAATGGAGTGATGCAACCTGCCTGGAGTAAATGATGACACAAGGCAATTG
ACCCACGCATGTATCTATCTCATTTTCTTACACCTTCTATTACCTTCTGCTCTCTCTGATTTGGAAAAAG
CTGAAAAAAAAGGTTGAAACCAGTTCCCTGAAATTATTCCCCTACTTGACTAATAAGTATATAAAGACGG
TAGGTATTGATTGTAATTCTGTAAATCTATTTCTTAAACTTCTTAAATTCTACTTTTATAGTTAGTCTTT
TTTTTAGTTTTAAAACACCAAGAACTTAGTTTCGACGGATCTGCAGGAATTCGATATCAAGCTTATCGAT
ACCGTCGACCTCGAGAATGGCTGCCGTCACATTACATCTAAGAGCTGAAACTAAACCCCTAGAGGCACGT
GCTGCCTTAACACCTACCACGGTTAAAAAACCGATAGCTAAGGGCTTCAAAATATATGTAGAGGACAGTC
CACAATCTACTTTCAATATTAACGAATATCGTCAAGCAGGTGCCATTATAGTGCCTGCAGGTTCATGGAA
AACCGCTCCACGCGACAGAATCATTATAGGTTTGAAGGAAATGCCTGAAACCGATACTTTCCCTCTAGTC
CACGAACACATCCAGTTTGCTCACTGCTACAAAGACCAAGCTGGGTGGCAAAATGTCCTTATGAGATTTA
TTAAGGGACACGGTACTCTATATGATTTGGAATTTTTGGAAAATGACCAAGGTAGAAGAGTTGCTGCCTT
TGGATTTTACGCTGGGTTCGCAGGTGCAGCCCTTGGTGTAAGAGACTGGGCATTCAAGCAAACGCATTCT
GACGATGAAGACTTGCCTGCAGTGTCGCCTTACCCCAATGAAAAGGCATTGGTTAAAGATGTTACCAAAG
ATTATAAAGAAGCCTTAGCCACCGGAGCCAGAAAGCCAACCGTGTTAATCATTGGTGCGCTAGGAAGATG
TGGTTCCGGTGCCATCGATCTGTTGCACAAAGTTGGTATTCCAGATGCTAACATATTAAAATGGGATATC
AAAGAAACTTCCCGTGGTGGTCCCTTTGACGAAATTCCACAAGCTGATATTTTTATCAATTGTATATATC
TATCGAAGCCAATTGCTCCTTTCACTAACATGGAGAAACTGAATAATCCTAACAGAAGACTAAGGACCGT
GGTGGACGTATCAGCAGACACTACCAACCCTCACAACCCCATCCCAATATACACTGTGGCTACTGTGTTT
AACAAACCTACCGTTCTGGTACCTACCACTGCCGGGCCTAAATTATCTGTCATCTCTATTGATCACTTGC
CTTCTTTGCTGCCAAGAGAAGCTTCAGAATTTTTCTCTCATGATCTCTTACCATCTTTAGAGCTCCTACC
TCAAAGGAAAACTGCTCCTGTCTGGGTTAGAGCCAAGAAATTGTTCGATAGACATTGCGCTCGTGTTAAA
AGATCTTCAAGATTGGGTCGACGGATCCCCGGGTTAATTAACAGTAAAGGAGAAGAACTTTTCACTGGAG
TTGTCCCAATTCTTGTTGAATTAGATGGTGATGTTAATGGGCACAAATTTTCTGTCAGTGGAGAGGGTGA
AGGTGATGCAACATACGGAAAACTTACCCTTAAATTTATTTGCACTACTGGAAAACTACCTGTTCCATGG
CCAACACTTGTCACTACTTTCACTTATGGTGTTCAATGCTTTTCAAGATACCCAGATCATATGAAACGGC
ATGACTTTTTCAAGAGTGCCATGCCCGAAGGTTATGTACAGGAAAGAACTATATTTTTCAAAGATGACGG
GAACTACAAGACACGTGCTGAAGTCAAGTTTGAAGGTGATACCCTTGTTAATAGAATCGAGTTAAAAGGT
ATTGATTTTAAAGAAGATGGAAACATTCTTGGACACAAATTGGAATACAACTATAACTCACACAATGTAT
ACATCATGGCAGACAAACAAAAGAATGGAATCAAAGTTAACTTCAAAATTAGACACAACATTGAAGATGG
AAGCGTTCAACTAGCAGACCATTATCAACAAAATACTCCAATTGGCGATGGCCCTGTCCTTTTACCAGAC
AACCATTACCTGTCCACACAATCTGCCCTTTCGAAAGATCCCAACGAAAAGAGAGACCACATGGTCCTTC
TTGAGTTTGTAACAGCTGCTGGGATTACACATGGCATGGATGAACTATACAAATAGGGCGCGCCACTTCT
AAATAAGCGAATTTCTTATGATTTATGATTTTTATTATTAAATAAGTTATAAAAAAAATAAGTGTATACA
AATTTTAAAGTGACTCTTAGGTTTTAAAACGAAAATTCTTATTCTTGAGTAACTCTTTCCTGTAGGTCAG
GTTGCTTTCTCAGGTATAGTATGAGGTCGCTCTTATTGACCACACCTCTACCGGCAGCCCTATAGTGAGT
CGTATTACGCGCGCTCACTGGCCGTCGTTTTACAACGTCGTGACTGGGAAAACCCTGGCGTTACCCAACT
TAATCGCCTTGCAGCACATCCCCCTTTCGCCAGCTGGCGTAATAGCGAAGAGGCCCGCACCGATCGCCCT
TCCCAACAGTTGCGCAGCCTGAATGGCGAATGG
[124 nt withheld, positions 2974-3097]
C
[91 nt withheld, positions 3099-3189]
A
[49 nt withheld, positions 3191-3239]
CCTTTGACGTTGGAGTCCACGTTCTTT
[37 nt withheld, positions 3267-3303]
ACCCTATCTCGGTCTATTCTTTTGATTTATAAGGGATTTTGCCGATTTCGGCCTATTGGTTAAAAAATGA
GCTGATTTAACAAAAATTTAACGCGAATTTTAACAAAATATTAACGCTTACAATTTCCTGATGCGGTATT
TTCTCCTTACGCATCTGTGCGGTATTTCACACCGCATAGATCTTATGTATGAAATTCTTAAAAAAGGACA
CCTGTAAGCGTTGATTTCTATGTATGAAGTCCACATTTGATGTAATCATAACAAAGCCTAAAAAATAGGT
ATATCATTTTATAATTATTTGCTGTACAAGTATATCAATAAACTTATATATTACTTGTTTTCTAGATAAG
CTTCGTAACCGACAGTTTCTAACTTTTGTGCTTTGACAAGAACTTCTTCTTCTTGCTTTAATAAAAACTG
TTCCATTTTCGTTGTATAACTTGAATCATAAGCGCCAAGCAGTCTGACAGCCAACAGCGCAGCGTTCGTA
CTATTATTAATAGCGACGGTAGCTACTGGAACACCTCTAGGCATTTGCACAATTGAATGTAAAGAATCTA
CTCCATCTAGACAAGAACCTTTTACGGGCACACCGATGACAGGAAGTGGTGTCATTGCAGCCACCATACC
TGGCAAGTGAGCAGCCCCACCAGCTCCAGCGATAATTGTTTTAATTCCACGCTTGCTTGCGGAAATAGCA
TATGCTGACATCCTATGTGGAGTTCTATGAGCAGAGACTATTGTCACTTCAAATGGAACGCCAAAATCTT
TTAAAACCGCACATGCGGCAGACATTACCGGCAAGTCAGAGTCTGATCCCATGATGATTCCAACCAATGG
TTTGACCATTGCTTCCAAGTCCAACTTTTGAGCGACAGAGATTTTGATTGGAATATCAGTTCTACCTGTA
ATGTAGTTCAGCCTTTGTTCACATTCCGCCATACTGGAGGCAATAATATTTATGTGACCTACTTTTCTGT
TAGGTCTAGACTCTTTTCCATATAAGTACACTGAGGAACCTGGAGTCGCCAATGCTCTTTCGCAAGTTTC
TAGCTCTTTATCTTTTGTATGTTTGTCTCCAAGAACATTTAGCATAATGGCGTTCGTTGTAATGGTGGAG
AAAGATGTGAAATTCTTTGGCATTGGCAAATCCAATATTGATCTCAAATGAGCTTCAAATTGAGAAGTGA
CGCAAGCATCAATGGTATAATGTCCAGAGTTGTGAGGCCTTGGGGCAATTTCGTTAATAAGCAATTCCCC
TGTTTCTAAATAGAACATTTCCACACCAAATATACCACAACCGGGAAAAGATTTGATTGCATTTTCTGCC
AACAACTTCGCCTTAAGTTGAACGGAGTCCGGAACTCTAGCAGGCGCATAACATAAGTCACAAATATTGT
CCTTGTGGATAGTCTCTACAATTGGGTAAGAAAACACTAAACCGTTAACAGACCTCACAATCATGACTGC
TAATTCTTTAGTAAATGGTGCCCATTTTTCGGCGTACAAAGGACGATCCTTCAGTACTTCCAAAGCTTCC
GGAATCATTTCCTTATTCTTTACAACGAAGTTACCTCTTCCATCGTATGCCAAAGTCCTCGACTTCAAGA
CGAATGGAAAACCCAAATCTCTTCCAACATTCAATAGGGACGTCTCACTGGCTTGTTCCACAGGAACACT
TTGGGTAACTGCTATACCATTTTTGATTAAATGCTCTTTTTGAATATATTTGTCTTGTATCAATCTGATT
GTTTCTGGAGAAGGGTAAATTTTTAATTTGGGATGTTTTACTTGAAGATTCTTTAGTGTAGGAACATCAA
CATGCTCAATCTCAATCGTTAGCACATCACATTTTTCAGCTAGTTTTTCGATATCAAGAGGATTGGAAAA
GGAGCCATTAACGTGGTCATTGGAGTTGCTTATTTGTTTGGCAGGAGAATTTTCAGCATCTAGTATTACC
GTCTTAATGTTGAGCCTGTTTGCTGCCTCAACAATCATACGTCCCAATTGTCCCCCTCCTAATATACCAA
CTGTTCTAGAATCCATACTTGATTGTTTTGTCCGATTTTCTTGTTTTTCTTGATTGTTATAGTAGGATGT
ACTTAGAAGAGAGATCCAACGATTTTACGCACCAATTTATACATGAAATGCTCCATAATATTGTCCATTT
AGTTCTTAATAAAAGGTCAGCAAGAGTCAATCACTTAGTATTACCCGGTTCGTAGCCATGCAACAAGAGT
CATTTGTCAGCATAGCTGTAATAATCAATCATGACGTAAGAAATGTATCATAATTAAAAGTTGTTAAAGA
TGTCAGTGTTATGTTGGTGTTACAAAATTCTCGGCTTCTCACTAATATTTAATATCTCTTAAATTTTATC
TGTCTTTGATTCTTTTAAGAAAAGTTATGTATTATTCAAGAATTAATTCAGATCTATTCTTTTGATTTAT
AAGGGATTTTGCCGATTTCGGCCTATTGGTTAAAAAATGAGCTGATTTAACAAAAATTTAACGCGAATTT
TAACAAAATATTAACGCTTACAATTTCCTGATGCGGTATTTTCTCCTTACGCATCTGTGCGGTATTTCAC
ACCGCATATGGTGCACTCTCAGTACAATCTGCTCTGATGCCGCATAGTTAAGCCAGCCCCGACACCCGCC
AACACCCGCTGACGCGCCCTGACGGGCTTGTCTGCTCCCGGCATCCGCTTACAGACAAGCTGTGACCGTC
TCCGGGAGCTGCATGTGTCAGAGGTTTTCACCGTCATCACCGAAACGCGCGAGACGAAAGGGCCTCGTGA
TACGCCTATTTTTATAGGTTAATGTCATGATCTTTTTGTGTGGTGCCCTCCTCCTTGTCAATATTAATGT
TAAAGTGCAATTCTTTTTCCTTATCACGTTGAGCCATTAGTATCAATTTGCTTACCTGTATTCCTTTACA
TCCTCCTTTTTCTCCTTCTTGATAAATGTATGTAGATTGCGTATATAGTTTCGTCTACCCTATGAACATA
TTCCATTTTGTAATTTCGTGTCGTTTCTATTATGAATTTCATTTATAAAGTTTATGTACAAATATCATAA
AAAAAGAGAATCTTTTTAAGCAAGGATTTTCTTAACTTCTTCGGCGACAGCATCACCGACTTCGGTGGTA
CTGTTGGAACCACCTAAATCACCAGTTCTGATACCTGCATCCAAAACCTTTTTAACTGCATCTTCAATGG
CCTTACCTTCTTCAGGCAAGTTCAATGACAATTTCAACATCATTGCAGCAGACAAGATAGTGGCGATAGG
GTTGACCTTATTCTTTGGCAAATCTGGAGCAGAACCGTGGCATGGTTCGTACAAACCAAATGCGGTGTTC
TTGTCTGGCAAAGAGGCCAAGGACGCAGATGGCAACAAACCCAAGGAACCTGGGATAACGGAGGCTTCAT
CGGAGATGATATCACCAAACATGTTGCTGGTGATTATAATACCATTTAGGTGGGTTGGGTTCTTAACTAG
GATCATGGCGGCAGAATCAATCAATTGATGTTGAACCTTCAATGTAGGGAATTCGTTCTTGATGGTTTCC
TCCACAGTTTTTCTCCATAATCTTGAAGAGGCCAAAACATTAGCTTTATCCAAGGACCAAATAGGCAATG
GTGGCTCATGTTGTAGGGCCATGAAAGCGGCCATTCTTGTGATTCTTTGCACTTCTGGAACGGTGTATTG
TTCACTATCCCAAGCGACACCATCACCATCGTCTTCCTTTCTCTTACCAAAGTAAATACCTCCCACTAAT
TCTCTGACAACAACGAAGTCAGTACCTTTAGCAAATTGTGGCTTGATTGGAGATAAGTCTAAAAGAGAGT
CGGATGCAAAGTTACATGGTCTTAAGTTGGCGTACAATTGAAGTTCTTTACGGATTTTTAGTAAACCTTG
TTCAGGTCTAACACTACCGGTACCCCATTTAGGACCACCCACAGCACCTAACAAAACGGCATCAGCCTTC
TTGGAGGCTTCCAGCGCCTCATCTGGAAGTGGAACACCTGTAGCATCGATAGCAGCACCACCAATTAAAT
GATTTTCGAAATCGAACTTGACATTGGAACGAACATCAGAAATAGCTTTAAGAACCTTAATGGCTTCGGC
TGTGATTTCTTGACCAACGTGGTCACCTGGCAAAACGACGATCTTCTTAGGGGCAGACATTAGAATGGTA
TATCCTTGAAATATATATATATATATTGCTGAAATGTAAAAGGTAAGAAAAGTTAGAAAGTAAGACGATT
GCTAACCACCTATTGGAAAAAACAATAGGTCCTTAAATAATATTGTCAACTTCAAGTATTGTGATGCAAG
CATTTAGTCATGAACGCTTCTCTATTCTATATGAAAAGCCGGTTCCGGCGCTCTCACCTTTCCTTTTTCT
CCCAATTTTTCAGTTGAAAAAGGTATATGCGTCAGGCGACCTCTGAAATTAACAAAAAATTTCCAGTCAT
CGAATTTGATTCTGTGCGATAGCGCCCCTGTGTGTTCTCGTTATGTTGAGGAAAAAAATAATGGTTGCTA
AGAGATTCGAACTCTTGCATCTTACGATACCTGAGTATTCCCACAGTTAACTGCGGTCAAGATATTTCTT
GAATCAGGCGCCTTAGACCGCTCGGCCAAACAACCAATTACTTGTTGAGAAATAGAGTATAATTATCCTA
TAAATATAACGTTTTTGAACACACATGAACAAGGAAGTACAGGAGACGTCAGGTGGCACTTTTCGGGGAA
ATGTGCGCGGAACCCCTATTTGTTTATTTTTCTAAATACATTCAAATATGTATCCGCTCATGAGACAATA
ACCCTGATAAATGCTTCAATAATATTGAAAAAGGAAGAGTATGAGTATTCAACATTTCCGTGTCGCCCTT
ATTCCCTTTTTTGCGGCATTTTGCCTTCCTGTTTTTGCTCACCCAGAAACGCTGGTGAAAGTAAAAGATG
CTGAAGATCAGTTGGGTGCACGAGTGGGTTACATCGAACTGGATCTCAACAGCGGTAAGATCCTTGAGAG
TTTTCGCCCCGAAGAACGTTTTCCAATGATGAGCACTTTTAAAGTTCTGCTATGTGGCGCGGTATTATCC
CGTATTGACGCCGGGCAAGAGCAACTCGGTCGCCGCATACACTATTCTCAGAATGACTTGGTTGAGTACT
CACCAGTCACAGAAAAGCATCTTACGGATGGCATGACAGTAAGAGAATTATGCAGTGCTGCCATAACCAT
GAGTGATAACACTGCGGCCAACTTACTTCTGACAACGATCGGAGGACCGAAGGAGCTAACCGCTTTTTTG
CACAACATGGGGGATCATGTAACTCGCCTTGATCGTTGGGAACCGGAGCTGAATGAAGCCATACCAAACG
ACGAGCGTGACACCACGATGCCTGTAGCAATGGCAACAACGTTGCGCAAACTATTAACTGGCGAACTACT
TACTCTAGCTTCCCGGCAACAATTAATAGACTGGATGGAGGCGGATAAAGTTGCAGGACCACTTCTGCGC
TCGGCCCTTCCGGCTGGCTGGTTTATTGCTGATAAATCTGGAGCCGGTGAGCGTGGGTCTCGCGGTATCA
TTGCAGCACTGGGGCCAGATGGTAAGCCCTCCCGTATCGTAGTTATCTACACGACGGGGAGTCAGGCAAC
TATGGATGAACGAAATAGACAGATCGCTGAGATAGGTGCCTCACTGATTAAGCATTGGTAACTGTCAGAC
CAAGTTTACTCATATATACTTTAGATTGATTTAAAACTTCATTTTTAATTTAAAAGGATCTAGGTGAAGA
TCCTTTTTGATAATCTCATGACCAAAATCCCTTAACGTGAGTTTTCGTTCCACTGAGCGTCAGACCCCGT
AGAAAAGATCAAAGGATCTTCTTGAGATCCTTTTTTTCTGCGCGTAATCTGCTGCTTGCAAACAAAAAAA
CCACCGCTACCAGCGGTGGTTTGTTTGCCGGATCAAGAGCTACCAACTCTTTTTCCGAAGGTAACTGGCT
TCAGCAGAGCGCAGATACCAAATACTGTTCTTCTAGTGTAGCCGTAGTTAGGCCACCACTTCAAGAACTC
TGTAGCACCGCCTACATACCTCGCTCTGCTAATCCTGTTACCAGTGGCTGCTGCCAGTGGCGATAAGTCG
TGTCTTACCGGGTTGGACTCAAGACGATAGTTACCGGATAAGGCGCAGCGGTCGGGCTGAACGGGGGGTT
CGTGCACACAGCCCAGCTTGGAGCGAACGACCTACACCGAACTGAGATACCTACAGCGTGAGCTATGAGA
AAGCGCCACGCTTCCCGAAGGGAGAAAGGCGGACAGGTATCCGGTAAGCGGCAGGGTCGGAACAGGAGAG
CGCACGAGGGAGCTTCCAGGGGGAAACGCCTGGTATCTTTATAGTCCTGTCGGGTTTCGCCACCTCTGAC
TTGAGCGTCGATTTTTGTGATGCTCGTCAGGGGGGCGGAGCCTATGGAAAAACGCCAGCAACGCGGCCTT
TTTACGGTTCCTGGCCTTTTGCTGGCCTTTTGCTCACATGTTCTTTCCTGCGTTATCCCCTGATTCTGTG
GATAACCGTATTACCGCCTTTGAGTGAGCTGATACCGCTCGCCGCAGCCGAACGACCGAGCGCAGCGAGT
CAGTGAGCGAGGAAGCGGAAGAGCGCCCAATACGCAAACCGCCTCTCCCCGCGCGTTGGCCGATTCATTA
ATGCAGCTGGCACGACAGGTTTCCCGACTGGAAAGCGGGCAGTGAGCGCAACGCAATTAATGTGAGTTAG
CTCACTCATTAGGCACCCCAGGCTTTACACTTTATGCTTCCGGCTCGTATGTTGTGTGGAATTGTGAGCG
GATAACAATTTCACACAGGAAACAGCTATGACCATGATTACGCCAAGCGCGCAATTAACCCTCACTAAAG
GGAACAAAAGCTGGAGCTCCACCGCGGTGGCGGCC
Features (pLannotate 1.2.2; 25 found; start..end, strand, type, name):
     22..665     +  promoter       GAP promoter: S. cerevisiae TDH3; promoter for glyceraldehyde-3-phosphate dehydrogenase
    671..715     +  misc_feature   MCS (fragment): pBluescript multiple cloning site
    717..1835    +  CDS            LYS1: LYS1_YEAST - Experimental evidence at protein level: Swiss-Prot protein existence level 1. Catalyzes the NAD(+)-dependent cleavage of saccharopine to L- lysine and 2-oxoglutarate, the final step in the alpha-aminoadipate (AAA) pathway for lysine biosynthesis. From Saccharomyces cerevisiae (strain ATCC 204508 / S288c) (Baker's yeast).
   1863..2576    +  CDS            GFP: Aequoria victoria green fluorescent protein
   2597..2784    +  terminator     ADH1 terminator: S. cerevisiae ADH1; transcription terminator for the S. cerevisiae alcohol dehydrogenase 1 (ADH1) gene
   2789..2807    -  promoter       T7 promoter: promoter for bacteriophage T7 RNA polymerase
   2815..2970    +  CDS            lacZα (fragment): LacZα fragment of β-galactosidase; lacZ fragment
   2974..3402    +  rep_origin     f1 ori (sequence partly withheld): f1 bacteriophage origin of replication; arrow indicates direction of (+) strand synthesis
   3430..3481    -  misc_feature   bom (fragment): basis of mobility region from pBR322
   3637..5349    -  CDS            ADE2: PUR6_YEAST - Experimental evidence at protein level: Swiss-Prot protein existence level 1. From Saccharomyces cerevisiae (strain ATCC 204508 / S288c) (Baker's yeast).
   5350..5725    -  promoter       ADE2 promoter: S. cerevisiae ADE2
   5736..5849    +  rep_origin     f1 ori (fragment): f1 bacteriophage origin of replication; arrow indicates direction of (+) strand synthesis
   5850..5949    -  misc_feature   bom (fragment): basis of mobility region from pBR322
   6051..6086    -  CDS            rop (fragment): Rop protein, which maintains plasmids at low copy number; rop
   6399..7493    -  CDS            LEU2: 3-isopropylmalate dehydrogenase, required for leucine biosynthesis; S. cerevisiae LEU2; yeast auxotrophic marker
   7494..7901    -  promoter       LEU2 promoter: S. cerevisiae LEU2
   8069..8173    +  promoter       AmpR promoter: bla
   8174..9034    +  CDS            AmpR: β-lactamase; bla; confers resistance to ampicillin, carbenicillin, and related antibiotics
   9205..9793    +  rep_origin     ori: high-copy-number ColE1/pMB1/pBR322/pUC origin of replication
   9976..10068   +  CDS            lacI (fragment): lac repressor; lacI; The lac repressor binds to the lac operator to inhibit transcription in E. coli. This inhibition can be relieved by adding lactose or isopropyl-β-D-thiogalactopyranoside (IPTG).
  10081..10102   +  protein_bind   CAP binding site: CAP binding activates transcription in the presence of cAMP. E. coli catabolite activator protein
  10117..10147   +  promoter       lac promoter: promoter for the E. coli lac operon
  10155..10171   +  protein_bind   lac operator: The lac repressor binds to the lac operator to inhibit transcription in E. coli. This inhibition can be relieved by adding lactose or isopropyl-β-D-thiogalactopyranoside (IPTG). lac repressor encoded by lacI
  10216..10234   +  promoter       T3 promoter: promoter for bacteriophage T3 RNA polymerase
  10247..3       +  misc_feature   MCS (fragment) (across the origin): pBluescript multiple cloning site
