[The description below was written by a language model from this plasmid's Addgene catalogue record and pLannotate feature annotations shown in this document.]
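Description:
pRH3015 is a yeast integrating plasmid (YIp) of about 10.3 kb, built on the pRH3022 backbone, for expressing a GFP-tagged mutant of the Saccharomyces cerevisiae lysine biosynthetic enzyme Lys1 in budding yeast. In E. coli it is maintained as a high-copy plasmid through a ColE1/pUC-type origin and selected with ampicillin via the β-lactamase gene. The annotated features include no yeast replication origin or centromere, consistent with the YIp designation, so stable maintenance in yeast depends on integration into the genome. Two yeast markers with their native promoters are present, ADE2 and LEU2. The "ADE2-LEU2" label suggests that these provide selection and homology for targeting, although the record does not state the integration locus or how the plasmid is targeted. The remaining features are carry-over from pBluescript- and pBR322-type cloning vectors: f1 origin sequences, lacZα and lac regulatory fragments, T3 and T7 promoters, and bom and rop fragments.

The expression cassette places the LYS1 open reading frame (saccharopine dehydrogenase, which catalyses the final step of the α-aminoadipate pathway for lysine synthesis) under the strong constitutive TDH3 (GAP) promoter. The coding sequence carries the L29P substitution, is followed by a C-terminal GFP coding sequence, and is terminated by the ADH1 terminator. According to the record, the plasmid belongs to a set of protein quality control substrates and associated controls from a study of functional-but-degraded proteins. The GFP fusion presumably allows cellular levels of the mutant protein to be followed by fluorescence when studying its degradation, but the record does not specify the assay.
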