Addgene plasmid #210146: pRH3015
Purpose: Protein quality control substrate and associated control YIp ADE2-LEU2 pTDH3::lys1-L29P-GFP::tADH1
Depositing lab: Randy Hampton. Depositing organization: University of California, San Diego (UCSD). Publication: Exploring the "misfolding problem" by systematic discovery and analysis of functional-but-degraded proteins. Flagg MP, Lam B, Lam DK, Le TM, Kao A, Slaiwa YI, Hampton RY. Mol Biol Cell. 2023 Dec 1;34(13):ar125. doi: 10.1091/mbc.E23-06-0248. Epub 2023 Sep 20. PubMed 37729018.
Backbone
  Vector backbone: pRH3022
  Vector type: Yeast Expression
Growth in bacteria
  Bacterial resistance: Ampicillin, 100 μg/mL
  Growth temperature: 37°C
  Growth strain: DH5alpha
  Copy number: High Copy
Gene/Insert
  Gene/Insert name: YIp ADE2-LEU2 pTDH3::lys1-L29P-GFP::tADH1
  Species: S. cerevisiae (budding yeast)
  Mutation: L29P
  Entrez Gene: LYS1 (a.k.a. YIR034C)
  Cloning method: Gibson Cloning
Terms and licenses: Academic/Nonprofit Terms; Industry Terms: Not Available to Industry
How to cite: pRH3015 was a gift from Randy Hampton (Addgene plasmid # 210146 ; http://n2t.net/addgene:210146 ; RRID:Addgene_210146)
